Addgene plasmid #91069: pMOD_B2309
Purpose: Module B, Promoter: YAO, Gene: SapI ccdb cassette for cloning multiple gRNA spacers with tRNA spacers , Terminator: 35S
Depositing lab: Daniel Voytas. Publication: A multi-purpose toolkit to enable advanced genome engineering in plants. Cermak T, Curtin SJ, Gil-Humanes J, Cegan R, Kono TJY, Konecna E, Belanto JJ, Starker CG, Mathre JW, Greenstein RL, Voytas DF. Plant Cell. 2017 May 18. pii: tpc.00922.2016. doi: 10.1105/tpc.16.00922. PubMed 28522548.
Backbone
  Vector backbone: pMOD_B2000
  Vector type: CRISPR
Growth in bacteria
  Bacterial resistance: Ampicillin, 100 μg/mL
  Growth temperature: 37°C
  Growth strain: ccdB Survival
  Copy number: High Copy
Gene/Insert
  Gene/Insert name: SapI ccdb cassette for cloning multiple gRNA spacers with tRNA spacers
  Species: Synthetic
  Promoter: YAO
  Cloning method: Gibson Cloning
  Sequencing primers: 5′ unknown
Terms and licenses: Academic/Nonprofit Terms; Industry Terms: Not Available to Industry
How to cite: pMOD_B2309 was a gift from Daniel Voytas (Addgene plasmid # 91069 ; http://n2t.net/addgene:91069 ; RRID:Addgene_91069)
