[The description below was written by a language model from this plasmid's Addgene catalogue record and pLannotate feature annotations shown in this document.]
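Description:
pMOD_B2309 is a "module B" plasmid from a modular plant genome-engineering toolkit, built on the pMOD_B2000 backbone and classed as a CRISPR vector. It is a small (about 4.1 kb) high-copy E. coli plasmid carrying a ColE1/pUC-type origin and an ampicillin resistance gene (bla with its own promoter). Because it contains an intact ccdB toxin gene, it has to be maintained in a ccdB-tolerant strain. The record does not list any plant selectable marker or T-DNA borders, which fits its role as an intermediate cloning module rather than a final transformation vector.

The payload is a guide RNA expression cassette driven by the YAO promoter and terminated by the CaMV 35S polyadenylation signal. The promoter itself is not annotated as such. A short hit to Arabidopsis DDB1A upstream of the cassette probably reflects neighbouring genomic sequence carried in the promoter fragment, not an expressed coding region. Downstream lie a tRNA, a Streptococcus pyogenes Cas9 gRNA scaffold and a second tRNA, followed by the ccdB counter-selection cassette, which includes a partial ccdA and, according to the catalogue, is flanked by SapI sites. A short PDK intron fragment is also annotated ahead of the ccdB region.

Replacing the ccdB cassette by SapI cloning inserts an array of several gRNA spacers separated by tRNAs, and only recombinant plasmids survive in standard strains. The resulting single transcript is expected to be cut at the tRNAs by endogenous processing enzymes, releasing individual guides for multiplexed Cas9 editing in plants.
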