Features (pLannotate 1.2.2; 11 found; start..end, strand, type, name):
     80..668     +  rep_origin     ori: high-copy-number ColE1/pMB1/pBR322/pUC origin of replication
    997..1101    -  CDS            DDB1A (fragment): DDB1A_ARATH - Experimental evidence at protein level: Swiss-Prot protein existence level 1. Component of light signal transduction machinery. Involved in repression of photomorphogenesis in darkness by participating in the CDD complex, a complex probably required to regulate the activity of ubiquitin conjugating enzymes (E2s). Repression of photomorphogenesis is probably mediated by ubiquitination and subsequent degradation of photomorphogenesis-promoting factors such as HY5, HYH and LAF1. Plays a role in DNA repair by forming with DDB2 the UV-damaged DNA-binding protein complex (UV-DDB). Comp
   1912..1982    +  ncRNA          tRNA: Accession: RF00005 - tRNA
   1984..2059    +  misc_RNA       gRNA scaffold: guide RNA scaffold for the Streptococcus pyogenes CRISPR/Cas9 system
   2065..2135    +  ncRNA          tRNA: Accession: RF00005 - tRNA
   2136..2202    +  intron         PDK intron (fragment): pdk; modified pyruvate orthophosphate dikinase intron from Flaveria trinervia 3.0
   2293..2451    +  CDS            ccdA (fragment): CCDA_ECO57 - Also known as H, letA. Experimental evidence at protein level: Swiss-Prot protein existence level 1. Antitoxin component of a type II toxin-antitoxin (TA) system which inhibits the post-segregational killing (PSK) of plasmid-free cells, also referred to as a plasmid addiction system. Binds to and blocks the activity of CcdB; will also remove bound CcdB protein from the CcdB-GyrA complex by forming a CcdA-CcdB complex, a process termed rejuvenation. Functions as a transcriptional corepressor for the ccdAB operon, repression also requires CcdB (By similarity). From Escherichia coli
   2456..2758    +  CDS            ccdB: CCDB_ECOLI - Also known as G, letB, letD. Experimental evidence at protein level: Swiss-Prot protein existence level 1. Toxic component of a type II toxin-antitoxin (TA) system, functioning in plasmid maintainence. Responsible for the post- segregational killing (PSK) of plasmid-free cells, also referred to as a plasmid addiction system. Half-life of over 2 hours. Cell killing by CcdB is accompanied by filamentation, defects in chromosome and plasmid segregation, defects in cell division, formation of anucleate cells, decreased DNA synthesis and plasmid loss. Interferes with the activity of DN
   2789..2963    +  polyA_signal   CaMV poly(A) signal: cauliflower mosaic virus polyadenylation signal
   3044..3144    +  promoter       AmpR promoter: bla
   3145..4005    +  CDS            AmpR: β-lactamase; bla; confers resistance to ampicillin, carbenicillin, and related antibiotics
>Addgene plasmid #91069 | pMOD_B2309 | addgene full sequence | sequence record 181875 | Addgene NGS Result
GCCTTGACGGCAAAATCCCTTAACGTGAGTTTTCGTTCCACTGAGCGTCAGACCCCGTAGAAAAGATCAA
AGGATCTTCTTGAGATCCTTTTTTTCTGCGCGTAATCTGCTGCTTGCAAACAAAAAAACCACCGCTACCA
GCGGTGGTTTGTTTGCCGGATCAAGAGCTACTAACTCTTTTTCCGAAGGTAACTGGCTTCAGCAGAGCGC
AGATACCAAATACTGTTCTTCTAGTGTAGCCGTAGTTAGGCCACCACTTCAAGAACTCTGTAGCACCGCC
TACATACCTCGCTCTGCTAATCCTGTTACCAGTGGCTGCTGCCAGTGGCGATAAGTCGTGTCTTACCGGG
TTGGACTCAAGACGATAGTTACCGGATAAGGCGCAGCGGTCGGGCTGAACGGGGGGTTCGTGCTCACAGC
CCAGCTTGGAGCGAACGACCTACACCGAACTGAGATACCTACAGCGTGAGCTATGAGAAAGCGCCACGCT
TCCCGAAGGGAGAAAGGCGGACAGGTATCCGGTAAGCGGCAGGGTCGGAACAGGAGAGCGCACGAGGGAG
CTTCCAGGGGGAAACGCCTGGTATCTTTATAGTCCTGTCGGGTTTCGCCACCTCTGACTTGAGCGTCGAT
TTTTGTGATGCTCGTCAGGGGGGCGGAGCCTATGGAAAAACGCCAGCAACGCGGCCTTTTTACGGTTCCT
GGCCTTTTGCTGGCCTTTTGCTCACATGTTCTTTCCTGCGTTATCCCCTGATTCTGTGGATAACCGTATT
ACCGCCTTTGAGTGAGCTGATACCGCTCGCCGCAGCCGAACGACCGAGCGCAGCGAGTCAGTGAGCGAGG
AAGCGGGAGAGCGCCCACCTGCCAGGGGACGGCGCGCCGAAGAGCGATGGGAAATTCATTGAAAACCCTA
AACCCAAATCAACAGCTGCAATTCAAAAGGGGACTAATTGACAAACAAAAATTGATAACAAATAGAGGTA
GGGGGAGAGTTTCGTACGCGACAATGAGATTGAGCTCTTGAGGACTTGTGAAGTTGCCAACGCACGAGTG
AGTGACACTGGTCGGTTTGTGAGCCGTAACAACGTAGTTCCATGAGCTCATCTTCCTCTTCTTTGTCTCC
AGGGAATTTGAGTTCGACTTTCTACGCGAGGGCCCTCGAGGAAGCTTCTAGATTTCTGAATCGAGCTTTC
GGAATTTTAACATAGAGAAGTTAGAGAGAGAATGAAAAGCCAAAGGAGGCGAAAATCGAACAAGGAAGAA
GAAAGACAACTTTCGACAAAGACTGGTCGGTCGGTTTTGGTAGACAATTGAAATTAGATGGATGGTCCGG
TTCGGTATACTATAAGATTAAAAACAGTTTTAAATTCAGCTAAACCGAACTCATTTGATTTTATTAAACC
GGAATCATCCGATTCGAGTTTGTAAAAAATACCGAAATTGAAAACACTAAACAAAAACTGTATTAAACTG
TTACTGAAATAAGAGAATCTCCCAATTCGGTTTACGTACTACTCTTCAGAAATCAGAACCAAAAATTCAG
AAATCGGATTGAACCAAACTTAAATTGACGGTCCGGTTAGTCTTCGGCTCTACAAATTAAAGGCCCAAGT
TTCTGCTTTAAAAGAACGAAATAGTTAATGGGCTCAAACCATAGACCAGGTAAGTCATGGGCTTGGTTAG
TCCGGGTCAACCCGGTAGACCCGATTCCTGAAGAAAACCTAGTGGAAGGTTTAAAGTTGTAAACTTTCCG
ACCAAATAAACAAAATCGTTTTCCAGCTTCTTCCGTCGCCACTAAACCCTGAGGCTAAACCTAGACGAGT
CAAAGTGTAAAATCGTTAAACCCTAAGAGGGAGTGAGAGAGAGAAGAATGAAGTACAACAACGAGAAGAA
GAAAGGAGCCTGCAGGAACAAAGCACCAGTGGTCTAGTGGTAGAATAGTACCCTGCCACGGTACAGACCC
GGGTTCGATTCCCGGCTGGTGCAGTTTTAGAGCTAGAAATAGCAAGTTAAAATAAGGCTAGTCCGTTATC
AACTTGAAAAAGTGGCACCGAGTCGGTGCAACAAAGCACCAGTGGTCTAGTGGTAGAATAGTACCCTGCC
ACGGTACAGACCCGGGTTCGATTCCCGGCTGGTGCAAAGCCAGATAACAGTATGCGTATTTGCGCGCTGA
TTTTTGCGGTATAAGAATATATACTGATATGTATACCCGAAGTATGTCAAAAGGAGGTATGCTATGAAGC
AGCGTATTACAGTGACAGTTGACAGCGACAGCTATCAGTTGCTCAAGGCATATATGATGTCAATATCTCC
GGTCTGGTAAGCACAACCATGCAGAATGAAGCCCGTCGTCTGCGTGCCGAACGCTGGAAAGCGGAAAATC
AGGAAGGGATGGCTGAGGTCGCCCGGTTTATTGAAATGAACGGCTCTTTTGCTGACGAGAACAGGGGCTG
GTGAAATGCAGTTTAAGGTTTACACCTATAAAAGAGAGAGCCGTTATCGTCTGTTTGTGGATGTACAGAG
TGATATTATTGACACGCCCGGGCGACGGATGGTGATCCCCCTGGCCAGTGCACGTCTGCTGTCAGATAAA
GTCTCCCGTGAACTTTACCCGGTGGTGCATATCGGGGATGAAAGCTGGCGCATGATGACCACCGATATGG
CCAGTGTGCCGGTTTCCGTTATCGGGGAAGAAGTGGCTGATCTCAGCCACCGCGAAAATGACATCAAAAA
CGCCATTAACCTGATGTTCTGGGGAATATAAGCTCTTCAGTCGATCGACAAGCTCGAGTTTCTCCATAAT
AATGTGTGAGTAGTTCCCAGATAAGGGAATTAGGGTTCCTATAGGGTTTCGCTCATGTGTTGAGCATATA
AGAAACCCTTAGTATGTATTTGTATTTGTAAAATACTTCTATCAATAAAATTTCTAATTCCTAAAACCAA
AATCCAGTACTAAAATCCAGATCCCCCGAATTAGAGCTCTACCGGTGACGCAGGTGATGAAAAGCCTTAG
GGTCAGGTGGCACTTTTCGGGGAAATGTGCGATGAACCCCTATTTGTTTATTTTTCTAAATACATTCAAA
TATGTATCCGCTAATGAGACAATAACCCTGATAAATGCTTCAATTATATTGAAAAAGGAAGAGTATGAGT
ATCCAACATTTCCGTGTCGCCCTTATTCCCTTTTTTGCGGCCTTCTGCCTTCCTGTTTTTGCTCACCCAG
AAACGCTGGTGAAAGTAAAAGATGCTGAAGATCAGTTGGGTGCCCGAGTGGGTTACATTGAACTGGATCT
CAACAGCGGCAAAATCTTAGAGAGTTTTCGCCCCGAAGAACGCTTCCCAATGATGAGCACTTTCAAAGTT
CTGCTATGTGGCGCGGTGTTATCCCGTATTGATGCTGGGCAAGAGCAACTCGGTCGCCGCATACACTATT
CTCAGAATGACTTGGTTGAGTATTCACCAGTCACAGAAAAGCATCTTACGGATGGCATGACAGTAAGAGA
ATTATGTAGTGCTGCCATAACCATGAGTGATAACACTGCGGCCAACTTACTTCTGACAACGATTGGAGGA
CCGAAGGAGCTAACCGCTTTTTTGCACAACATGGGGGATCATGTAACTCGCCTTGATCGTTGGGAACCGG
AGCTGAATGAAGCCATACCAAACGACGAGCGTGACACCACGATGCCTGTAGCAATGGCAACAACTCTCCG
CAAACTATTAACTGGCGAACTACTTACTCTTGCTTCACGCCAGCAACTCATTGACTGGATGGAGGCGGAC
AAAGTTGCAGGACCACTTCTGCGCTCGGCACTTCCGGCTGGCTGGTTTATTGCTGATAAATCTGGAGCCG
GTGAGCGTGGCTCTCGCGGTATCATTGCAGCACTGGGGCCAGATGGTAAGCCCTCCCGTATCGTAGTTAT
CTACACGACGGGGAGTCAGGCAACTATGGATGAACGAAATAGACAGATCGCTGAGATAGGTGCCTCACTG
ATTAAGCATTGGTAACTGTCAGACGAAGGGAAATAAATAGTAGCCCGCCTGATGTGCGGGCTTTTTTTTG
GTGGTGGTTACCAGTGTCGCTTAGCTACCGTAGGTCCTCTTAGGCGGTCCGATTAGCGACATAGTCATCA
AT
